>Addgene plasmid #213723 | pcDNA3.1-GST-EGFP-GPICEAM7 | addgene full sequence | sequence record 424182 | Addgene NGS Result
GACGGATCGGGAGATCTCCCGATCCCCTATGGTGCACTCTCAGTACAATCTGCTCTGATGCCGCATAGTT
AAGCCAGTATCTGCTCCCTGCTTGTGTGTTGGAGGTCGCTGAGTAGTGCGCGAGCAAAATTTAAGCTACA
ACAAGGCAAGGCTTGACCGACAATTGCATGAAGAATCTGCTTAGGGTTAGGCGTTTTGCGCTGCTTCGCG
ATGTACGGGCCAGATATACGCGTTGACATTGATTATTGACTAGTTATTAATAGTAATCAATTACGGGGTC
ATTAGTTCATAGCCCATATATGGAGTTCCGCGTTACATAACTTACGGTAAATGGCCCGCCTGGCTGACCG
CCCAACGACCCCCGCCCATTGACGTCAATAATGACGTATGTTCCCATAGTAACGCCAATAGGGACTTTCC
ATTGACGTCAATGGGTGGAGTATTTACGGTAAACTGCCCACTTGGCAGTACATCAAGTGTATCATATGCC
AAGTACGCCCCCTATTGACGTCAATGACGGTAAATGGCCCGCCTGGCATTATGCCCAGTACATGACCTTA
TGGGACTTTCCTACTTGGCAGTACATCTACGTATTAGTCATCGCTATTACCATGGTGATGCGGTTTTGGC
AGTACATCAATGGGCGTGGATAGCGGTTTGACTCACGGGGATTTCCAAGTCTCCACCCCATTGACGTCAA
TGGGAGTTTGTTTTGGCACCAAAATCAACGGGACTTTCCAAAATGTCGTAACAACTCCGCCCCATTGACG
CAAATGGGCGGTAGGCGTGTACGGTGGGAGGTCTATATAAGCAGAGCTCTCTGGCTAACTAGAGAACCCA
CTGCTTACTGGCTTATCGAAATTAATACGACTCACTATAGGGAGACCCAAGCTGGCTAGTTAAGCTTGGT
ACCGAGCTCGGATCCACTAGTCCAGTGTGGTGGAATTCTGCAGATATCCAGCACAGTGGCGGCCGCTCGA
GTCTAGAGGGCCCTTCGAAGGTAAGCCTATCCCTAACCCTCTCCTCGGTCTCGATTCTACGCGTACCGGT
CATCATCACCATCACCATTGAGTTTAAACCCGCTGATCAGCCTCGACTGTGCCTTCTAGTTGCCAGCCAT
CTGTTGTTTGCCCCTCCCCCGTGCCTTCCTTGACCCTGGAAGGTGCCACTCCCACTGTCCTTTCCTAATA
AAATGAGGAAATTGCATCGCATTGTCTGAGTAGGTGTCATTCTATTCTGGGGGGTGGGGTGGGGCAGGAC
AGCAAGGGGGAGGATTGGGAAGACAATAGCAGGCATGCTGGGGATGCGGTGGGCTCTATGGCTTCTGAGG
CGGAAAGAACCAGCTGGGGCTCTAGGGGGTATCCCC
[124 nt withheld, positions 1367-1490]
C
[91 nt withheld, positions 1492-1582]
A
[49 nt withheld, positions 1584-1632]
CCTTTGACGTTGGAGTCCACGTTCTTT
[37 nt withheld, positions 1660-1696]
ACCCTATCTCGGTCTATTCTTTTGATTTATAAGGGATTTTGCCGATTTCGGCCTATTGGTTAAAAAATGA
GCTGATTTAACAAAAATTTAACGCGAATTAATTCTGTGGAATGTGTGTCAGTTAGGGTGTGGAAAGTCCC
CAGGCTCCCCAGCAGGCAGAAGTATGCAAAGCATGCATCTCAATTAGTCAGCAACCAGGTGTGGAAAGTC
CCCAGGCTCCCCAGCAGGCAGAAGTATGCAAAGCATGCATCTCAATTAGTCAGCAACCATAGTCCCGCCC
CTAACTCCGCCCATCCCGCCCCTAACTCCGCCCAGTTCCGCCCATTCTCCGCCCCATGGCTGACTAATTT
TTTTTATTTATGCAGAGGCCGAGGCCGCCTCTGCCTCTGAGCTATTCCAGAAGTAGTGAGGAGGCTTTTT
TGGAGGCCTAGGCTTTTGCAAAAAGCTCCCGGGAGCTTGTATATCCATTTTCGGATCTGATCAAGAGACA
GGATGAGGATCGTTTACCATGGGCAGCCCTAGCGCCTGCCCTTACAGAGTGTGCATCCCCTGGCAGGGCC
TGCTGCTGACCGCCAGCCTGCTGACCTTCTGGAACCTGCCCAACAGCGCCCAGACCAGCGCCTGGAGCCA
CCCTCAGATGGGCTCCCCTATACTAGGTTATTGGAAAATTAAGGGCCTTGTGCAACCCACTCGACTTCTT
TTGGAATATCTTGAAGAAAAATATGAAGAGCATTTGTATGAGCGCGATGAAGGTGATAAATGGCGAAACA
AAAAGTTTGAATTGGGTTTGGAGTTTCCCAATCTTCCTTATTATATTGATGGTGATGTTAAATTAACACA
GTCTATGGCCATCATACGTTATATAGCTGACAAGCACAACATGTTGGGTGGTTGTCCAAAAGAGCGTGCA
GAGATTTCAATGCTTGAAGGAGCGGTTTTGGATATTAGATACGGTGTTTCGAGAATTGCATATAGTAAAG
ACTTTGAAACTCTCAAAGTTGATTTTCTTAGCAAGCTACCTGAAATGCTGAAAATGTTCGAAGATCGTTT
ATGTCATAAAACATATTTAAATGGTGATCATGTAACCCATCCTGACTTCATGTTGTATGACGCTCTTGAT
GTTGTTTTATACATGGACCCAATGTGCCTGGATGCGTTCCCAAAATTAGTTTGTTTTAAAAAACGTATTG
AAGCTATCCCACAAATTGATAAGTACTTGAAATCCAGCAAGTATATAGCATGGCCTTTGCAGGGCTGGCA
AGCCACGTTTGGTGGTGGCGACCATCCTCCAAAATCGGATCTGGTTCCGCGTGGATCCCCGGTCGCCACC
ATGGTGAGCAAGGGCGAGGAGCTGTTCACCGGGGTGGTGCCCATCCTGGTCGAGCTGGACGGCGACGTAA
ACGGCCACAAGTTCAGCGTGTCCGGCGAGGGCGAGGGCGATGCCACCTACGGCAAGCTGACCCTGAAGTT
CATCTGCACCACCGGCAAGCTGCCCGTGCCCTGGCCCACCCTCGTGACCACCCTGACCTACGGCGTGCAG
TGCTTCAGCCGCTACCCCGACCACATGAAGCAGCACGACTTCTTCAAGTCCGCCATGCCCGAAGGCTACG
TCCAGGAGCGCACCATCTTCTTCAAGGACGACGGCAACTACAAGACCCGCGCCGAGGTGAAGTTCGAGGG
CGACACCCTGGTGAACCGCATCGAGCTGAAGGGCATCGACTTCAAGGAGGACGGCAACATCCTGGGGCAC
AAGCTGGAGTACAACTACAACAGCCACAACGTCTATATCATGGCCGACAAGCAGAAGAACGGCATCAAGG
TGAACTTCAAGATCCGCCACAACATCGAGGACGGCAGCGTGCAGCTCGCCGACCACTACCAGCAGAACAC
CCCCATCGGCGACGGCCCCGTGCTGCTGCCCGACAACCACTACCTGAGCACCCAGTCCGCCCTGAGCAAA
GACCCCAACGAGAAGCGCGATCACATGGTCCTGCTGGAGTTCGTGACCGCCGCCGGGATCACTCTCGGCA
TGGACGAGCTGTACAAGTCCGGCCGGACTCAGATCAGCCGGAGCGACCCTGTGACCCTGAACGTGAGATA
CGAGAGCGTGCAGGCCAGCAGCCCTGACCTGAGCGCCGGCACCGCCGTGAGCATCATGATCGGCGTGCTG
GCTGGCATGGCTCTGATCTAGGCGGGACTCTGGGGTTCGCGAAATGACCGACCAAGCGACGCCCAACCTG
CCATCACGAGATTTCGATTCCACCGCCGCCTTCTATGAAAGGTTGGGCTTCGGAATCGTTTTCCGGGACG
CCGGCTGGATGATCCTCCAGCGCGGGGATCTCATGCTGGAGTTCTTCGCCCACCCCAACTTGTTTATTGC
AGCTTATAATGGTTACAAATAAAGCAATAGCATCACAAATTTCACAAATAAAGCATTTTTTTCACTGCAT
TCTAGTTGTGGTTTGTCCAAACTCATCAATGTATCTTATCATGTCTGTATACCGTCGACCTCTAGCTAGA
GCTTGGCGTAATCATGGTCATAGCTGTTTCCTGTGTGAAATTGTTATCCGCTCACAATTCCACACAACAT
ACGAGCCGGAAGCATAAAGTGTAAAGCCTGGGGTGCCTAATGAGTGAGCTAACTCACATTAATTGCGTTG
CGCTCACTGCCCGCTTTCCAGTCGGGAAACCTGTCGTGCCAGCTGCATTAATGAATCGGCCAACGCGCGG
GGAGAGGCGGTTTGCGTATTGGGCGCTCTTCCGCTTCCTCGCTCACTGACTCGCTGCGCTCGGTCGTTCG
GCTGCGGCGAGCGGTATCAGCTCACTCAAAGGCGGTAATACGGTTATCCACAGAATCAGGGGATAACGCA
GGAAAGAACATGTGAGCAAAAGGCCAGCAAAAGGCCAGGAACCGTAAAAAGGCCGCGTTGCTGGCGTTTT
TCCATAGGCTCCGCCCCCCTGACGAGCATCACAAAAATCGACGCTCAAGTCAGAGGTGGCGAAACCCGAC
AGGACTATAAAGATACCAGGCGTTTCCCCCTGGAAGCTCCCTCGTGCGCTCTCCTGTTCCGACCCTGCCG
CTTACCGGATACCTGTCCGCCTTTCTCCCTTCGGGAAGCGTGGCGCTTTCTCATAGCTCACGCTGTAGGT
ATCTCAGTTCGGTGTAGGTCGTTCGCTCCAAGCTGGGCTGTGTGCACGAACCCCCCGTTCAGCCCGACCG
CTGCGCCTTATCCGGTAACTATCGTCTTGAGTCCAACCCGGTAAGACACGACTTATCGCCACTGGCAGCA
GCCACTGGTAACAGGATTAGCAGAGCGAGGTATGTAGGCGGTGCTACAGAGTTCTTGAAGTGGTGGCCTA
ACTACGGCTACACTAGAAGAACAGTATTTGGTATCTGCGCTCTGCTGAAGCCAGTTACCTTCGGAAAAAG
AGTTGGTAGCTCTTGATCCGGCAAACAAACCACCGCTGGTAGCGGTGGTTTTTTTGTTTGCAAGCAGCAG
ATTACGCGCAGAAAAAAAGGATCTCAAGAAGATCCTTTGATCTTTTCTACGGGGTCTGACGCTCAGTGGA
ACGAAAACTCACGTTAAGGGATTTTGGTCATGAGATTATCAAAAAGGATCTTCACCTAGATCCTTTTAAA
TTAAAAATGAAGTTTTAAATCAATCTAAAGTATATATGAGTAAACTTGGTCTGACAGTTACCAATGCTTA
ATCAGTGAGGCACCTATCTCAGCGATCTGTCTATTTCGTTCATCCATAGTTGCCTGACTCCCCGTCGTGT
AGATAACTACGATACGGGAGGGCTTACCATCTGGCCCCAGTGCTGCAATGATACCGCGAGACCCACGCTC
ACCGGCTCCAGATTTATCAGCAATAAACCAGCCAGCCGGAAGGGCCGAGCGCAGAAGTGGTCCTGCAACT
TTATCCGCCTCCATCCAGTCTATTAATTGTTGCCGGGAAGCTAGAGTAAGTAGTTCGCCAGTTAATAGTT
TGCGCAACGTTGTTGCCATTGCTACAGGCATCGTGGTGTCACGCTCGTCGTTTGGTATGGCTTCATTCAG
CTCCGGTTCCCAACGATCAAGGCGAGTTACATGATCCCCCATGTTGTGCAAAAAAGCGGTTAGCTCCTTC
GGTCCTCCGATCGTTGTCAGAAGTAAGTTGGCCGCAGTGTTATCACTCATGGTTATGGCAGCACTGCATA
ATTCTCTTACTGTCATGCCATCCGTAAGATGCTTTTCTGTGACTGGTGAGTACTCAACCAAGTCATTCTG
AGAATAGTGTATGCGGCGACCGAGTTGCTCTTGCCCGGCGTCAATACGGGATAATACCGCGCCACATAGC
AGAACTTTAAAAGTGCTCATCATTGGAAAACGTTCTTCGGGGCGAAAACTCTCAAGGATCTTACCGCTGT
TGAGATCCAGTTCGATGTAACCCACTCGTGCACCCAACTGATCTTCAGCATCTTTTACTTTCACCAGCGT
TTCTGGGTGAGCAAAAACAGGAAGGCAAAATGCCGCAAAAAAGGGAATAAGGGCGACACGGAAATGTTGA
ATACTCATACTCTTCCTTTTTCAATATTATTGAAGCATTTATCAGGGTTATTGTCTCATGAGCGGATACA
TATTTGAATGTATTTAGAAAAATAAACAAATAGGGGTTCCGCGCACATTTCCCCGAAAAGTGCCACCTGA
CGTC
Features (pLannotate 1.2.2; 23 found; start..end, strand, type, name):
     28..80      -  misc_feature   bom (fragment): basis of mobility region from pBR322
    235..614     +  enhancer       CMV enhancer: human cytomegalovirus immediate early enhancer
    615..818     +  promoter       CMV promoter: human cytomegalovirus (CMV) immediate early promoter
    814..847     +  LTR            5' LTR (truncated) (fragment): truncated 5' long terminal repeat (LTR) from HIV-1
    863..881     +  promoter       T7 promoter: promoter for bacteriophage T7 RNA polymerase
   1000..1041    +  CDS            V5 tag: epitope tag from simian virus 5
   1097..1321    +  polyA_signal   bGH poly(A) signal: bovine growth hormone polyadenylation signal
   1325..1346    +  promoter       SV40 promoter (fragment): SV40 enhancer and early promoter
   1367..1795    +  rep_origin     f1 ori (sequence partly withheld): f1 bacteriophage origin of replication; arrow indicates direction of (+) strand synthesis
   1809..2138    +  promoter       SV40 promoter: SV40 enhancer and early promoter
   2205..2312    +  CDS            CEACAM7 (fragment): CEAM7_HUMAN - Also known as CGM2. Experimental evidence at protein level: Swiss-Prot protein existence level 1. From Homo sapiens (Human).
   2340..2991    +  CDS            GST (fragment): glutathione S-transferase from Schistosoma japonicum
   3027..3743    +  CDS            EGFP: EGFP is a basic (constitutively fluorescent) green fluorescent protein published in 1996, derived from Aequorea victoria. It is reported to be a rapidly-maturing weak dimer with moderate acid sensitivity.
   3762..3884    +  CDS            CEACAM7 (fragment): CEAM7_HUMAN - Also known as CGM2. Experimental evidence at protein level: Swiss-Prot protein existence level 1. From Homo sapiens (Human).
   3910..4068    +  CDS            ble (fragment): BLE_KLEPN - Experimental evidence at protein level: Swiss-Prot protein existence level 1. Binding protein with a strong affinity to the bleomycin family of antibiotics. Binds to CL990; an antimitotic-antibiotic compound. From Klebsiella pneumoniae.
   4063..4184    +  polyA_signal   SV40 poly(A) signal: SV40 polyadenylation signal
   4257..4273    -  protein_bind   lac operator: The lac repressor binds to the lac operator to inhibit transcription in E. coli. This inhibition can be relieved by adding lactose or isopropyl-β-D-thiogalactopyranoside (IPTG). lac repressor encoded by lacI
   4281..4311    -  promoter       lac promoter: promoter for the E. coli lac operon
   4326..4347    -  protein_bind   CAP binding site: CAP binding activates transcription in the presence of cAMP. E. coli catabolite activator protein
   4360..4452    -  CDS            lacI (fragment): lac repressor; lacI; The lac repressor binds to the lac operator to inhibit transcription in E. coli. This inhibition can be relieved by adding lactose or isopropyl-β-D-thiogalactopyranoside (IPTG).
   4635..5223    -  rep_origin     ori: high-copy-number ColE1/pMB1/pBR322/pUC origin of replication
   5394..6254    -  CDS            AmpR: β-lactamase; bla; confers resistance to ampicillin, carbenicillin, and related antibiotics
   6255..6359    -  promoter       AmpR promoter: bla
