[The description below was written by a language model from this plasmid's Addgene catalogue record and pLannotate feature annotations shown in this document.]
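Description:
pcDNA3.1-GST-EGFP-GPICEAM7 is a mammalian expression plasmid of about 6.4 kb built on the pcDNA3.1 backbone. It is designed to overexpress a gene of interest while co-expressing a cell-surface affinity marker from the same plasmid. It is propagated in E. coli through a high-copy ColE1/pUC-type origin with ampicillin selection (AmpR under its own bla promoter), and it also carries an f1 phage origin.

The plasmid has two mammalian transcription units. The first is the standard pcDNA3.1 cassette: CMV enhancer and promoter, a T7 promoter, a cloning region followed by a V5 epitope tag, and the bGH polyadenylation signal. The feature table shows no open reading frame in this position beyond the V5 tag, consistent with it being the empty slot for a user's gene. The catalogue fields list CMV as the promoter and V5-tag-GST as an N-terminal tag on EGFP, but this does not match the annotated layout.

The second unit occupies the place of the usual drug-resistance marker. Here the SV40 enhancer/early promoter drives a fusion made of an N-terminal fragment of human CEACAM7 (presumably its secretion signal), Schistosoma japonicum GST, EGFP, and a C-terminal CEACAM7 fragment supplying the GPI-anchor attachment signal. The unit ends with the SV40 poly(A) signal. Only a short remnant of a bleomycin-family resistance gene (ble) lies downstream, so no intact mammalian selection marker is annotated.

The fusion should display GST-EGFP on the outer face of the plasma membrane via a GPI anchor. Transfected cells can then be identified by green fluorescence and captured through GST's affinity for glutathione, which enriches transfection-positive cells without antibiotic selection.
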