Addgene plasmid #213723: pcDNA3.1-GST-EGFP-GPICEAM7
Purpose: For overexpression of a gene, accompanied by the expression of the affinity sorting tag GST-EGFP-GPICEAM7 driven by an SV40 promoter.
Depositing lab: Qilai Huang. Depositing organization: Shandong University. Publication: GPI-anchored glutathione S-transferase as marker allows affinity sorting of transfection-positive cells. Ma S, Yang L, Zuo Q, Huang Q. Front Mol Biosci. 2022 Sep 29;9:1016090. doi: 10.3389/fmolb.2022.1016090. eCollection 2022. PubMed 36250010.
Backbone
  Vector backbone: pcDNA3.1
  Vector type: Mammalian Expression
Growth in bacteria
  Bacterial resistance: Ampicillin, 100 μg/mL
  Growth temperature: 37°C
  Growth strain: DH5alpha
  Copy number: High Copy
Gene/Insert
  Gene/Insert name: EGFP
  Species: H. sapiens (human)
  Promoter: CMV
  Tag / fusion protein: V5-tag-GST (N terminal on insert)
  Cloning method: Gibson Cloning
Terms and licenses: Academic/Nonprofit Terms; Industry Terms: Not Available to Industry
How to cite: pcDNA3.1-GST-EGFP-GPICEAM7 was a gift from Qilai Huang (Addgene plasmid # 213723 ; http://n2t.net/addgene:213723 ; RRID:Addgene_213723)
